Addgene plasmid #223900: HCT1_rAAV-eHGT_1137m-minBglobin-SYFP2-WPRE3-BGHpA
Purpose: Direct-expressing SYFP2 AAV virus
Depositing lab: Tanya Daigle & Allen Institute for Brain Science. Depositing organization: Allen Institute. Publication: Enhancer AAVs for targeting spinal motor neurons and descending motor pathways in rodents and macaque. Kussick E, Johansen N, Taskin N, Chowdhury A, Quinlan MA, Fraser A, Clark AG, Wynalda B, Martinez R, Groce EL, Reding M, Liang E, Shulga L, Huang C, Casper T, Clark M, Ho W, Gao Y, van Velthoven CTJ, Sobieski C, Ferrer R, Berg MR, Curtis BC, English C, Day JC, Fortuna MG, Donadio N, Newman D, Yao S, Chakka AB, Goldy J, Torkelson A, Guzman JB, Chakrabarty R, Nguy B, Guilford N, Pham TH, Wright V, Ronellenfitch K, Naidoo R, Kenney J, Williford A, Ramakrishnan C, Drinnenberg A, Gudsnuk K, Thyagarajan B, Smith KA, Dee N, Deisseroth K, Zeng H, Yao Z, Tasic B, Levi BP, Hodge R, Bakken TE, Lein ES, Ting JT, Daigle TL. Cell Rep. 2025 Jun 24;44(6):115730. doi: 10.1016/j.celrep.2025.115730. Epub 2025 May 21. PubMed 40403722.
Backbone
  Vector backbone: rAAV-minBglobin-SYFP2-WPRE3-BGHpA
  Backbone manufacturer: Allen Institute for Brain Science
  Backbone size w/o insert (bp): 4242
  Vector type: AAV
Growth in bacteria
  Bacterial resistance: Ampicillin, 100 μg/mL
  Growth temperature: 37°C
  Growth strain: NEB Stable
  Copy number: High Copy
Gene/Insert
  Gene/Insert name: SYFP2
  Species: Synthetic
  Insert size (bp): 720
  Mutation: N/A
  Promoter: minBglobin
  Cloning method: Restriction Enzyme; 5′ cloning site MluI (unknown if destroyed); 3′ cloning site SacI (unknown if destroyed)
  Sequencing primers: 5′ GGGAGTCTGGAGAGAGGGT; 3′ GAAGTGCAAAAGAAACCTGAG
Terms and licenses: Academic/Nonprofit Terms; Industry Terms: Not Available to Industry
How to cite: HCT1_rAAV-eHGT_1137m-minBglobin-SYFP2-WPRE3-BGHpA was a gift from Tanya Daigle & Allen Institute for Brain Science (Addgene plasmid # 223900 ; http://n2t.net/addgene:223900 ; RRID:Addgene_223900)
