[The description below was written by a language model from this plasmid's Addgene catalogue record and pLannotate feature annotations shown in this document.]
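Description:
HCT1_rAAV-eHGT_1137m-minBglobin-SYFP2-WPRE3-BGHpA is a recombinant AAV transfer plasmid from the Allen Institute's enhancer-AAV collection, built on the rAAV-minBglobin-SYFP2-WPRE3-BGHpA backbone and intended for packaging into AAV particles that directly express a yellow fluorescent reporter. In bacteria it is maintained as a high-copy plasmid through a ColE1/pUC-type origin and selected with ampicillin via the β-lactamase gene and its native promoter. An f1 phage origin and short remnants of pBR322 bom and rop sequences are also present in the backbone. A recombination-deficient growth strain is recorded, consistent with the need to keep the repeat-rich ITRs intact.

The expression cassette lies between AAV2 inverted terminal repeats, which supply the signals for replication and encapsidation of the vector genome. The sequencing-derived annotation detects the right ITR in full but only two short fragments of the left one, which may reflect the difficulty of reading through ITRs rather than a true deletion. As the name indicates, a candidate enhancer designated eHGT_1137m sits upstream of a minimal β-globin promoter. Neither element is annotated in the feature table, but the unannotated stretch between the left ITR and the reporter is where they would sit, and the recorded MluI/SacI cloning sites probably mark the enhancer insertion. The minimal promoter has little activity alone, so expression of SYFP2, a fast-maturing monomeric yellow fluorescent protein, depends on the enhancer. A shortened WPRE (WPRE3) boosts transcript stability and expression, and the bovine growth hormone polyadenylation signal terminates the message. The associated work concerns enhancer AAVs for labelling spinal motor neurons and descending motor pathways in rodents and macaque, though the record does not state this enhancer's specific target population.
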