Features (pLannotate 1.2.2; 14 found; start..end, strand, type, name):
     12..39      +  repeat_region  AAV2 ITR (fragment): inverted terminal repeat of adeno-associated virus serotype 2 inverted
     68..95      +  repeat_region  AAV2 ITR (fragment): inverted terminal repeat of adeno-associated virus serotype 2 inverted
    967..1683    +  CDS            SYFP2: SYFP2 is a basic (constitutively fluorescent) yellow fluorescent protein published in 2006, derived from Aequorea victoria. It is reported to be a very rapidly-maturing monomer with moderate acid sensitivity.
   1723..1880    +  misc_feature   WPRE (fragment): woodchuck hepatitis virus posttranscriptional regulatory element
   1886..1966    +  misc_feature   WPRE (fragment): woodchuck hepatitis virus posttranscriptional regulatory element
   1983..2094    +  polyA_signal   bGH poly(A) signal: bovine growth hormone polyadenylation signal
   2212..2352    +  repeat_region  AAV2 ITR: inverted terminal repeat of adeno-associated virus serotype 2 inverted
   2357..2408    -  misc_feature   bom (fragment): basis of mobility region from pBR322
   2427..2882    +  rep_origin     f1 ori (sequence partly withheld): f1 bacteriophage origin of replication; arrow indicates direction of (+) strand synthesis
   2883..2932    -  misc_feature   bom (fragment): basis of mobility region from pBR322
   3034..3069    -  CDS            rop (fragment): Rop protein, which maintains plasmids at low copy number; rop
   3164..3268    +  promoter       AmpR promoter: bla
   3269..4129    +  CDS            AmpR: β-lactamase; bla; confers resistance to ampicillin, carbenicillin, and related antibiotics
   4300..4888    +  rep_origin     ori: high-copy-number ColE1/pMB1/pBR322/pUC origin of replication
>Addgene plasmid #223900 | HCT1_rAAV-eHGT_1137m-minBglobin-SYFP2-WPRE3-BGHpA | addgene full sequence | sequence record 445274 | Addgene NGS Result
CCTGCAGGCAGCTGCGCGCTCGCTCGCTCACTGAGGCCGCCCGGGCGTCGGGCGACCTTTGGTCGCCCGG
CCTCAGTGAGCGAGCGAGCGCGCAGAGAGGGAGTGGCCAACTCCATCACTAGGGGTTCCTGCGGCCGCAC
GCGTGGGAGTCTGGAGAGAGGGTGGGAGCAGCCATTCTGCAGCAGTGCCTTCTTGGGGTCATGGGTCTGT
AGGTGCTGCTGTGGAGGGAGAGATCAGCCTATTCTGGCTTCATTTCTGAGCTGCAAACTGCCTGGGTGTC
TGGAGAAGCAGGTTGGCGTGGTGGTTAGCAGTGCGTGGGCGGGGTTGCCCGCTCTTGATTTATGATTTCT
TTGTCTCTGTGGAAGCACTTAAGTGCAGGCTTTAGTTCCAATGACACTCAGGAGCCTCTGGATTCCAGCA
CTGGGGATGGGGGTGGGGTAGAACGTTCTCAGGCCTCACCAACCCCTCCCCTGTGTGCTGCCTTTGGGAG
AGTCCCAAGGCTTCAGCATTACTTAATTAATTAGGCCTCTACTGCTACATAGGCTCAGATTCAAAAGAAC
AGAGTGGCCCACGTCAGCCATTCCCGGAAAAGTCTGATGGCTGGAAGCCAGAGGACTATGTGTCTGCCTT
GCTGCCCTTGGCCAGCCCATCCTGAATGCCCAGACTCGGACAATGGAGTAGGTACAGAAGGGTAAAGACA
GTGTCTTCTGTACCAGTAAGTGGGCCCTGATCTGCTCTCTACAGCTTCCAGAGAAAGGGCCTGGCCAATG
AGCGGCCTTTTGAGTAGCAGATACCTCACATGCATTCTGATAGAAAGCCTGGCCCCAGATCACTGTGACT
TTAGCCCTCAGGTTTCTTTTGCACTTCGAGCTCGGGCTGGGCATAAAAGTCAGGGCAGAGCCATCTATTG
CTTACATTTGCTTCTGGGATCCAGATCTTTCGAAGCTAGCGCTACCGGTCGCCACCATGGTGAGCAAGGG
CGAGGAGCTGTTCACCGGGGTGGTGCCCATCCTGGTCGAGCTGGACGGCGACGTAAACGGCCACAAGTTC
AGCGTGTCCGGCGAGGGCGAGGGCGATGCCACCTACGGCAAGCTGACCCTGAAGCTGATCTGCACCACCG
GCAAGCTGCCCGTGCCCTGGCCCACCCTCGTGACCACCCTGGGCTACGGCGTGCAGTGCTTCGCCCGCTA
CCCCGACCACATGAAGCAGCACGACTTCTTCAAGTCCGCCATGCCCGAAGGCTACGTCCAGGAGCGCACC
ATCTTCTTCAAGGACGACGGCAACTACAAGACCCGCGCCGAGGTGAAGTTCGAGGGCGACACCCTGGTGA
ACCGCATCGAGCTGAAGGGCATCGACTTCAAGGAGGACGGCAACATCCTGGGGCACAAGCTGGAGTACAA
CTACAACAGCCACAACGTCTATATCACCGCCGACAAGCAGAAGAACGGCATCAAGGCCAACTTCAAGATC
CGCCACAACATCGAGGACGGCGGCGTGCAGCTCGCCGACCACTACCAGCAGAACACCCCCATCGGCGACG
GCCCCGTGCTGCTGCCCGACAACCACTACCTGAGCTACCAGTCCAAGCTGAGCAAAGACCCCAACGAGAA
GCGCGATCACATGGTCCTGCTGGAGTTCGTGACCGCCGCCGGGATCACTCTCGGCATGGACGAGCTGTAC
AAGTAAGTCGACGGCGCGCCGCGGCCGCGAATTCGATATCATAATCAACCTCTGGATTACAAAATTTGTG
AAAGATTGACTGGTATTCTTAACTATGTTGCTCCTTTTACGCTATGTGGATACGCTGCTTTAATGCCTTT
GTATCATGCTATTGCTTCCCGTATGGCTTTCATTTTCTCCTCCTTGTATAAATCCTGGTTAGTTCTTGCC
ACGGCGGAACTCATCGCCGCCTGCCTTGCCCGCTGCTGGACAGGGGCTCGGCTGTTGGGCACTGACAATT
CCGTGGCTCGAGAGATCTTCGACTGTGCCTTCTAGTTGCCAGCCATCTGTTGTTTGCCCCTCCCCCGTGC
CTTCCTTGACCCTGGAAGGTGCCACTCCCACTGTCCTTTCCTAATAAAATGAGGAAATTGCATCGCATTG
TCTGAGTAGGTGTCATTCTATTCTGGGGGGTGGGGTGGGGCAGGACAGCAAGGGGGAGGATTGGGAAGAC
AATAGCAGGCATGAGATCTCACGTGCGGACCGAGCGGCCGCAGGAACCCCTAGTGATGGAGTTGGCCACT
CCCTCTCTGCGCGCTCGCTCGCTCACTGAGGCCGGGCGACCAAAGGTCGCCCGACGCCCGGGCTTTGCCC
GGGCGGCCTCAGTGAGCGAGCGAGCGCGCAGCTGCCTGCAGGGGCGCCTGATGCGGTATTTTCTCCTTAC
GCATCTGTGCGGTATTTCACACCGCATA
[95 nt withheld, positions 2409-2503]
T
[46 nt withheld, positions 2505-2550]
C
[141 nt withheld, positions 2552-2692]
CCTTTGACGTTGGAGTCCACGTTCTTT
[37 nt withheld, positions 2720-2756]
ACTCTATCTCGGGCTATTCTTTTGATTTATAAGGGATTTTGCCGATTTCGGTCTATTGGTTAAAAAATGA
GCTGATTTAACAAAAATTTAACGCGAATTTTAACAAAATATTAACGTTTACAATTTTATGGTGCACTCTC
AGTACAATCTGCTCTGATGCCGCATAGTTAAGCCAGCCCCGACACCCGCCAACACCCGCTGACGCGCCCT
GACGGGCTTGTCTGCTCCCGGCATCCGCTTACAGACAAGCTGTGACCGTCTCCGGGAGCTGCATGTGTCA
GAGGTTTTCACCGTCATCACCGAAACGCGCGAGACGAAAGGGCCTCGTGATACGCCTATTTTTATAGGTT
AATGTCATGATAATAATGGTTTCTTAGACGTCAGGTGGCACTTTTCGGGGAAATGTGCGCGGAACCCCTA
TTTGTTTATTTTTCTAAATACATTCAAATATGTATCCGCTCATGAGACAATAACCCTGATAAATGCTTCA
ATAATATTGAAAAAGGAAGAGTATGAGTATTCAACATTTCCGTGTCGCCCTTATTCCCTTTTTTGCGGCA
TTTTGCCTTCCTGTTTTTGCTCACCCAGAAACGCTGGTGAAAGTAAAAGATGCTGAAGATCAGTTGGGTG
CACGAGTGGGTTACATCGAACTGGATCTCAACAGCGGTAAGATCCTTGAGAGTTTTCGCCCCGAAGAACG
TTTTCCAATGATGAGCACTTTTAAAGTTCTGCTATGTGGCGCGGTATTATCCCGTATTGACGCCGGGCAA
GAGCAACTCGGTCGCCGCATACACTATTCTCAGAATGACTTGGTTGAGTACTCACCAGTCACAGAAAAGC
ATCTTACGGATGGCATGACAGTAAGAGAATTATGCAGTGCTGCCATAACCATGAGTGATAACACTGCGGC
CAACTTACTTCTGACAACGATCGGAGGACCGAAGGAGCTAACCGCTTTTTTGCACAACATGGGGGATCAT
GTAACTCGCCTTGATCGTTGGGAACCGGAGCTGAATGAAGCCATACCAAACGACGAGCGTGACACCACGA
TGCCTGTAGCAATGGCAACAACGTTGCGCAAACTATTAACTGGCGAACTACTTACTCTAGCTTCCCGGCA
ACAATTAATAGACTGGATGGAGGCGGATAAAGTTGCAGGACCACTTCTGCGCTCGGCCCTTCCGGCTGGC
TGGTTTATTGCTGATAAATCTGGAGCCGGTGAGCGTGGGTCTCGCGGTATCATTGCAGCACTGGGGCCAG
ATGGTAAGCCCTCCCGTATCGTAGTTATCTACACGACGGGGAGTCAGGCAACTATGGATGAACGAAATAG
ACAGATCGCTGAGATAGGTGCCTCACTGATTAAGCATTGGTAACTGTCAGACCAAGTTTACTCATATATA
CTTTAGATTGATTTAAAACTTCATTTTTAATTTAAAAGGATCTAGGTGAAGATCCTTTTTGATAATCTCA
TGACCAAAATCCCTTAACGTGAGTTTTCGTTCCACTGAGCGTCAGACCCCGTAGAAAAGATCAAAGGATC
TTCTTGAGATCCTTTTTTTCTGCGCGTAATCTGCTGCTTGCAAACAAAAAAACCACCGCTACCAGCGGTG
GTTTGTTTGCCGGATCAAGAGCTACCAACTCTTTTTCCGAAGGTAACTGGCTTCAGCAGAGCGCAGATAC
CAAATACTGTTCTTCTAGTGTAGCCGTAGTTAGGCCACCACTTCAAGAACTCTGTAGCACCGCCTACATA
CCTCGCTCTGCTAATCCTGTTACCAGTGGCTGCTGCCAGTGGCGATAAGTCGTGTCTTACCGGGTTGGAC
TCAAGACGATAGTTACCGGATAAGGCGCAGCGGTCGGGCTGAACGGGGGGTTCGTGCACACAGCCCAGCT
TGGAGCGAACGACCTACACCGAACTGAGATACCTACAGCGTGAGCTATGAGAAAGCGCCACGCTTCCCGA
AGGGAGAAAGGCGGACAGGTATCCGGTAAGCGGCAGGGTCGGAACAGGAGAGCGCACGAGGGAGCTTCCA
GGGGGAAACGCCTGGTATCTTTATAGTCCTGTCGGGTTTCGCCACCTCTGACTTGAGCGTCGATTTTTGT
GATGCTCGTCAGGGGGGCGGAGCCTATGGAAAAACGCCAGCAACGCGGCCTTTTTACGGTTCCTGGCCTT
TTGCTGGCCTTTTGCTCACATGT
